>Addgene plasmid #190335 | PE_CO | addgene full sequence | sequence record 405028 | Addgene NGS Result
TCGCGCGTTTCGGTGATGACGGTGAAAACCTCTGACACATGCAGCTCCCGGAGACGGTCACAGCTTGTCT
GTAAGCGGATGCCGGGAGCAGACAAGCCCGTCAGGGCGCGTCAGCGGGTGTTGGCGGGTGTCGGGGCTGG
CTTAACTATGCGGCATCAGAGCAGATTGTACTGAGAGTGCACCATATGCGGTGTGAAATACCGCACAGAT
GCGTAAGGAGAAAATACCGCATCAGGCGCCATTCGCCATTCAGGCTGCGCAACTGTTGGGAAGGGCGATC
GGTGCGGGCCTCTTCGCTATTACGCCAGCTGGCGAAAGGGGGATGTGCTGCAAGGCGATTAAGTTGGGTA
ACGCCAGGGTTTTCCCAGTCACGACGTTGTAAAACGACGGCCAGTGAATTCGACATTGATTATTGACTAG
TTATTAATAGTAATCAATTACGGGGTCATTAGTTCATAGCCCATATATGGAGTTCCGCGTTACATAACTT
ACGGTAAATGGCCCGCCTGGCTGACCGCCCAACGACCCCCGCCCATTGACGTCAATAATGACGTATGTTC
CCATAGTAACGCCAATAGGGACTTTCCATTGACGTCAATGGGTGGAGTATTTACGGTAAACTGCCCACTT
GGCAGTACATCAAGTGTATCATATGCCAAGTACGCCCCCTATTGACGTCAATGACGGTAAATGGCCCGCC
TGGCATTATGCCCAGTACATGACCTTATGGGACTTTCCTACTTGGCAGTACATCTACGTATTAGTCATCG
CTATTACCATGGTGATGCGGTTTTGGCAGTACATCAATGGGCGTGGATAGCGGTTTGACTCACGGGGATT
TCCAAGTCTCCACCCCATTGACGTCAATGGGAGTTTGTTTTGGCACCAAAATCAACGGGACTTTCCAAAA
TGTCGTAACAACTCCGCCCCATTGACGCAAATGGGCGGTAGGCGTGTACGGTGGGAGGTCTATATAAGCA
GAGCTGAGCTCGGTACCTAATACGACTCACTATAAGGAAATAAGAGAGAAAAGAAGAGTAAGAAGAAATA
TAGCTAGCAGAGCCGCCACCATGAAACGGACAGCCGACGGAAGCGAGTTCGAGTCACCAAAGAAGAAGCG
GAAAGTCGACAAGAAGTACAGCATCGGCCTGGACATCGGCACCAACTCTGTGGGCTGGGCCGTGATCACC
GACGAGTACAAGGTGCCCAGCAAGAAATTCAAGGTGCTGGGCAACACCGACCGGCACAGCATCAAGAAGA
ACCTGATCGGAGCCCTGCTGTTCGACAGCGGCGAAACAGCCGAGGCCACCCGGCTGAAGAGAACCGCCAG
AAGAAGATACACCAGACGGAAGAACCGGATCTGCTATCTGCAAGAGATCTTCAGCAACGAGATGGCCAAG
GTGGACGACAGCTTCTTCCACAGACTGGAAGAGTCCTTCCTGGTGGAAGAGGATAAGAAGCACGAGCGGC
ACCCCATCTTCGGCAACATCGTGGACGAGGTGGCCTACCACGAGAAGTACCCCACCATCTACCACCTGAG
AAAGAAACTGGTGGACAGCACCGACAAGGCCGACCTGCGGCTGATCTATCTGGCCCTGGCCCACATGATC
AAGTTCCGGGGCCACTTCCTGATCGAGGGCGACCTGAACCCCGACAACAGCGACGTGGACAAGCTGTTCA
TCCAGCTGGTGCAGACCTACAACCAGCTGTTCGAGGAAAACCCCATCAACGCCAGCGGCGTGGACGCCAA
GGCCATCCTGTCTGCCAGACTGAGCAAGAGCAGACGGCTGGAAAATCTGATCGCCCAGCTGCCCGGCGAG
AAGAAGAATGGCCTGTTCGGAAACCTGATTGCCCTGAGCCTGGGCCTGACCCCCAACTTCAAGAGCAACT
TCGACCTGGCCGAGGATGCCAAACTGCAGCTGAGCAAGGACACCTACGACGACGACCTGGACAACCTGCT
GGCCCAGATCGGCGACCAGTACGCCGACCTGTTTCTGGCCGCCAAGAACCTGTCCGACGCCATCCTGCTG
AGCGACATCCTGAGAGTGAACACCGAGATCACCAAGGCCCCCCTGAGCGCCTCTATGATCAAGAGATACG
ACGAGCACCACCAGGACCTGACCCTGCTGAAAGCTCTCGTGCGGCAGCAGCTGCCTGAGAAGTACAAAGA
GATTTTCTTCGACCAGAGCAAGAACGGCTACGCCGGCTACATTGACGGCGGAGCCAGCCAGGAAGAGTTC
TACAAGTTCATCAAGCCCATCCTGGAAAAGATGGACGGCACCGAGGAACTGCTCGTGAAGCTGAACAGAG
AGGACCTGCTGCGGAAGCAGCGGACCTTCGACAACGGCAGCATCCCCCACCAGATCCACCTGGGAGAGCT
GCACGCCATTCTGCGGCGGCAGGAAGATTTTTACCCATTCCTGAAGGACAACCGGGAAAAGATCGAGAAG
ATCCTGACCTTCCGCATCCCCTACTACGTGGGCCCTCTGGCCAGGGGAAACAGCAGATTCGCCTGGATGA
CCAGAAAGAGCGAGGAAACCATCACCCCCTGGAACTTCGAGGAAGTGGTGGACAAGGGCGCTTCCGCCCA
GAGCTTCATCGAGCGGATGACCAACTTCGATAAGAACCTGCCCAACGAGAAGGTGCTGCCCAAGCACAGC
CTGCTGTACGAGTACTTCACCGTGTATAACGAGCTGACCAAAGTGAAATACGTGACCGAGGGAATGAGAA
AGCCCGCCTTCCTGAGCGGCGAGCAGAAAAAGGCCATCGTGGACCTGCTGTTCAAGACCAACCGGAAAGT
GACCGTGAAGCAGCTGAAAGAGGACTACTTCAAGAAAATCGAGTGCTTCGACTCCGTGGAAATCTCCGGC
GTGGAAGATCGGTTCAACGCCTCCCTGGGCACATACCACGATCTGCTGAAAATTATCAAGGACAAGGACT
TCCTGGACAATGAGGAAAACGAGGACATTCTGGAAGATATCGTGCTGACCCTGACACTGTTTGAGGACAG
AGAGATGATCGAGGAACGGCTGAAAACCTATGCCCACCTGTTCGACGACAAAGTGATGAAGCAGCTGAAG
CGGCGGAGATACACCGGCTGGGGCAGGCTGAGCCGGAAGCTGATCAACGGCATCCGGGACAAGCAGTCCG
GCAAGACAATCCTGGATTTCCTGAAGTCCGACGGCTTCGCCAACAGAAACTTCATGCAGCTGATCCACGA
CGACAGCCTGACCTTTAAAGAGGACATCCAGAAAGCCCAGGTGTCCGGCCAGGGCGATAGCCTGCACGAG
CACATTGCCAATCTGGCCGGCAGCCCCGCCATTAAGAAGGGCATCCTGCAGACAGTGAAGGTGGTGGACG
AGCTCGTGAAAGTGATGGGCCGGCACAAGCCCGAGAACATCGTGATCGAAATGGCCAGAGAGAACCAGAC
CACCCAGAAGGGACAGAAGAACAGCCGCGAGAGAATGAAGCGGATCGAAGAGGGCATCAAAGAGCTGGGC
AGCCAGATCCTGAAAGAACACCCCGTGGAAAACACCCAGCTGCAGAACGAGAAGCTGTACCTGTACTACC
TGCAGAATGGGCGGGATATGTACGTGGACCAGGAACTGGACATCAACCGGCTGTCCGACTACGATGTGGA
CGCTATCGTGCCTCAGAGCTTTCTGAAGGACGACTCCATCGACAACAAGGTGCTGACCAGAAGCGACAAG
AACCGGGGCAAGAGCGACAACGTGCCCTCCGAAGAGGTCGTGAAGAAGATGAAGAACTACTGGCGGCAGC
TGCTGAACGCCAAGCTGATTACCCAGAGAAAGTTCGACAATCTGACCAAGGCCGAGAGAGGCGGCCTGAG
CGAACTGGATAAGGCCGGCTTCATCAAGAGACAGCTGGTGGAAACCCGGCAGATCACAAAGCACGTGGCA
CAGATCCTGGACTCCCGGATGAACACTAAGTACGACGAGAATGACAAGCTGATCCGGGAAGTGAAAGTGA
TCACCCTGAAGTCCAAGCTGGTGTCCGATTTCCGGAAGGATTTCCAGTTTTACAAAGTGCGCGAGATCAA
CAACTACCACCACGCCCACGACGCCTACCTGAACGCCGTCGTGGGAACCGCCCTGATCAAAAAGTACCCT
AAGCTGGAAAGCGAGTTCGTGTACGGCGACTACAAGGTGTACGACGTGCGGAAGATGATCGCCAAGAGCG
AGCAGGAAATCGGCAAGGCTACCGCCAAGTACTTCTTCTACAGCAACATCATGAACTTTTTCAAGACCGA
GATTACCCTGGCCAACGGCGAGATCCGGAAGCGGCCTCTGATCGAGACAAACGGCGAAACCGGGGAGATC
GTGTGGGATAAGGGCCGGGATTTTGCCACCGTGCGGAAAGTGCTGAGCATGCCCCAAGTGAATATCGTGA
AAAAGACCGAGGTGCAGACAGGCGGCTTCAGCAAAGAGTCTATCCTGCCCAAGAGGAACAGCGATAAGCT
GATCGCCAGAAAGAAGGACTGGGACCCTAAGAAGTACGGCGGCTTCGACAGCCCCACCGTGGCCTATTCT
GTGCTGGTGGTGGCCAAAGTGGAAAAGGGCAAGTCCAAGAAACTGAAGAGTGTGAAAGAGCTGCTGGGGA
TCACCATCATGGAAAGAAGCAGCTTCGAGAAGAATCCCATCGACTTTCTGGAAGCCAAGGGCTACAAAGA
AGTGAAAAAGGACCTGATCATCAAGCTGCCTAAGTACTCCCTGTTCGAGCTGGAAAACGGCCGGAAGAGA
ATGCTGGCCTCTGCCGGCGAACTGCAGAAGGGAAACGAACTGGCCCTGCCCTCCAAATATGTGAACTTCC
TGTACCTGGCCAGCCACTATGAGAAGCTGAAGGGCTCCCCCGAGGATAATGAGCAGAAACAGCTGTTTGT
GGAACAGCACAAGCACTACCTGGACGAGATCATCGAGCAGATCAGCGAGTTCTCCAAGAGAGTGATCCTG
GCCGACGCTAATCTGGACAAAGTGCTGTCCGCCTACAACAAGCACCGGGATAAGCCCATCAGAGAGCAGG
CCGAGAATATCATCCACCTGTTTACCCTGACCAATCTGGGAGCCCCTGCCGCCTTCAAGTACTTTGACAC
CACCATCGACCGGAAGAGGTACACCAGCACCAAAGAGGTGCTGGACGCCACCCTGATCCACCAGAGCATC
ACCGGCCTGTACGAGACACGGATCGACCTGTCTCAGCTGGGAGGTGACTCTGGAGGATCTAGCGGAGGAT
CCTCTGGCAGCGAGACACCAGGAACAAGCGAGTCAGCAACACCAGAGAGCAGTGGCGGCAGCAGCGGCGG
CAGCAGCACCCTGAACATCGAAGATGAGTACAGACTGCACGAGACATCTAAGGAACCTGATGTGTCCCTG
GGTTCTACATGGCTGAGCGACTTCCCTCAGGCCTGGGCTGAAACCGGCGGCATGGGCCTGGCTGTGCGGC
AGGCTCCTCTGATCATCCCTCTGAAGGCCACCTCCACCCCTGTGTCCATCAAGCAGTACCCCATGAGCCA
GGAGGCCAGACTGGGCATCAAGCCCCACATCCAGCGGCTGCTCGACCAGGGAATCCTGGTCCCCTGCCAG
AGCCCCTGGAACACCCCACTTTTACCTGTGAAAAAGCCCGGCACTAACGACTACCGGCCTGTGCAGGACC
TGAGAGAAGTGAACAAGCGGGTTGAGGACATCCACCCTACAGTGCCTAACCCCTACAACCTGCTGTCTGG
CCTGCCACCGAGCCACCAGTGGTACACCGTGCTGGACCTGAAAGACGCCTTCTTCTGTCTGAGACTCCAT
CCTACCAGCCAGCCACTGTTCGCCTTCGAGTGGCGGGACCCTGAGATGGGCATCAGCGGCCAGCTGACAT
GGACCCGGCTGCCACAGGGCTTCAAGAACAGCCCTACACTGTTCAACGAGGCCCTGCACAGAGATCTGGC
TGACTTCAGAATCCAGCATCCTGACCTGATCCTGCTGCAGTACGTGGACGACTTGCTGCTTGCCGCTACA
TCTGAACTGGATTGCCAGCAAGGCACCAGAGCTCTGCTCCAGACCCTGGGCAACCTGGGGTATAGGGCCA
GCGCCAAGAAGGCCCAGATCTGCCAGAAGCAAGTGAAGTACCTGGGATACCTGCTGAAGGAAGGCCAGAG
ATGGCTGACCGAGGCGCGGAAGGAAACAGTGATGGGCCAGCCTACCCCTAAGACCCCCAGACAGCTGCGA
GAATTCCTGGGCAAGGCTGGCTTTTGCAGACTGTTCATCCCCGGCTTCGCTGAGATGGCCGCTCCTCTGT
ACCCACTGACCAAGCCCGGTACCCTGTTCAATTGGGGCCCCGATCAGCAGAAAGCCTACCAGGAGATTAA
GCAGGCCCTGCTGACCGCCCCTGCCCTCGGGCTGCCTGATCTGACAAAACCTTTCGAGCTGTTTGTCGAC
GAGAAGCAGGGCTACGCCAAGGGCGTGCTGACACAGAAACTGGGACCTTGGAGAAGACCTGTGGCTTATC
TCAGCAAGAAGCTGGACCCCGTGGCCGCCGGATGGCCTCCATGTCTGAGGATGGTCGCCGCTATCGCCGT
GCTGACCAAGGACGCCGGCAAACTGACCATGGGACAACCTCTGGTGATCCTGGCCCCTCACGCCGTCGAG
GCCCTGGTGAAGCAGCCTCCTGACAGATGGCTGAGCAACGCCAGAATGACCCACTACCAGGCCCTGCTGC
TGGATACCGATAGAGTGCAGTTCGGCCCTGTGGTGGCTCTGAATCCTGCCACCCTGCTCCCACTTCCCGA
GGAAGGCCTGCAGCACAACTGCCTGGACATCCTGGCAGAAGCCCACGGCACAAGACCTGACTTAACAGAC
CAGCCTCTGCCTGATGCCGACCACACCTGGTATACCGACGGCAGCAGCCTGCTGCAGGAGGGCCAAAGAA
AGGCCGGAGCCGCCGTGACAACAGAAACCGAGGTGATCTGGGCCAAGGCCCTCCCTGCTGGCACCAGCGC
CCAAAGAGCCGAGCTGATTGCCCTCACCCAGGCCCTGAAGATGGCCGAAGGCAAGAAACTGAATGTGTAC
ACTGACTCTAGATACGCCTTTGCCACAGCCCACATCCACGGCGAGATCTACAGACGGAGAGGATGGCTAA
CCTCTGAGGGCAAGGAAATCAAAAACAAGGATGAGATTCTGGCCCTGCTGAAGGCACTGTTTCTGCCCAA
GAGACTGAGCATCATCCACTGCCCCGGCCACCAGAAGGGACACAGCGCCGAGGCCCGGGGCAATAGAATG
GCCGATCAGGCCGCTCGGAAGGCCGCCATCACCGAAACACCCGACACCAGCACACTTCTGATCGAGAACT
CCAGCCCCTCTGGCGGCTCAAAAAGAACCGCCGACGGCAGCGAATTCGAGCCCAAGAAGAAGAGGAAAGT
CTAACCGGTCATCATCACCATCACCATTGAGGCGGCCGCAATAAAGGAAATTTATTTTCATTGCAATAGT
GTGTTGGAATTTTTTGTGTCTCTCATTAATTAAGCTGCCTTCTGCGGGGCTTGCCTTCTGGCCATGCCCT
TCTTCTCTCCCTTGCACCTGTACCTCTTGGTCTTTGAATAAAGCCTGAGTAGGAAGTCTAGAAAAAAAAA
AAAAAAAAAAAAAAAAAAAAAAAAAAAAAAAAAAAAAAAAAAGGGTCTTCATCATCGCCTGCAGAGGCCT
GCATGCAAGCTTGGCGTAATCATGGTCATAGCTGTTTCCTGTGTGAAATTGTTATCCGCTCACAATTCCA
CACAACATACGAGCCGGAAGCATAAAGTGTAAAGCCTGGGGTGCCTAATGAGTGAGCTAACTCACATTAA
TTGCGTTGCGCTCACTGCCCGCTTTCCAGTCGGGAAACCTGTCGTGCCAGCTGCATTAATGAATCGGCCA
ACGCGCGGGGAGAGGCGGTTTGCGTATTGGGCGCTCTTCCGCTTCCTCGCTCACTGACTCGCTGCGCTCG
GTCGTTCGGCTGCGGCGAGCGGTATCAGCTCACTCAAAGGCGGTAATACGGTTATCCACAGAATCAGGGG
ATAACGCAGGAAAGAACATGTGAGCAAAAGGCCAGCAAAAGGCCAGGAACCGTAAAAAGGCCGCGTTGCT
GGCGTTTTTCCATAGGCTCCGCCCCCCTGACGAGCATCACAAAAATCGACGCTCAAGTCAGAGGTGGCGA
AACCCGACAGGACTATAAAGATACCAGGCGTTTCCCCCTGGAAGCTCCCTCGTGCGCTCTCCTGTTCCGA
CCCTGCCGCTTACCGGATACCTGTCCGCCTTTCTCCCTTCGGGAAGCGTGGCGCTTTCTCATAGCTCACG
CTGTAGGTATCTCAGTTCGGTGTAGGTCGTTCGCTCCAAGCTGGGCTGTGTGCACGAACCCCCCGTTCAG
CCCGACCGCTGCGCCTTATCCGGTAACTATCGTCTTGAGTCCAACCCGGTAAGACACGACTTATCGCCAC
TGGCAGCAGCCACTGGTAACAGGATTAGCAGAGCGAGGTATGTAGGCGGTGCTACAGAGTTCTTGAAGTG
GTGGCCTAACTACGGCTACACTAGAAGAACAGTATTTGGTATCTGCGCTCTGCTGAAGCCAGTTACCTTC
GGAAAAAGAGTTGGTAGCTCTTGATCCGGCAAACAAACCACCGCTGGTAGCGGTGGTTTTTTTGTTTGCA
AGCAGCAGATTACGCGCAGAAAAAAAGGATCTCAAGAAGATCCTTTGATCTTTTCTACGGGGTCTGACGC
TCAGTGGAACGAAAACTCACGTTAAGGGATTTTGGTCATGAGATTATCAAAAAGGATCTTCACCTAGATC
CTTTTAAATTAAAAATGAAGTTTTAAATCAATCTAAAGTATATATGAGTAAACTTGGTCTGACAGTTACC
AATGCTTAATCAGTGAGGCACCTATCTCAGCGATCTGTCTATTTCGTTCATCCATAGTTGCCTGACTCCC
CGTCGTGTAGATAACTACGATACGGGAGGGCTTACCATCTGGCCCCAGTGCTGCAATGATACCGCGAGAC
CCACGCTCACCGGCTCCAGATTTATCAGCAATAAACCAGCCAGCCGGAAGGGCCGAGCGCAGAAGTGGTC
CTGCAACTTTATCCGCCTCCATCCAGTCTATTAATTGTTGCCGGGAAGCTAGAGTAAGTAGTTCGCCAGT
TAATAGTTTGCGCAACGTTGTTGCCATTGCTACAGGCATCGTGGTGTCACGCTCGTCGTTTGGTATGGCT
TCATTCAGCTCCGGTTCCCAACGATCAAGGCGAGTTACATGATCCCCCATGTTGTGCAAAAAAGCGGTTA
GCTCCTTCGGTCCTCCGATCGTTGTCAGAAGTAAGTTGGCCGCAGTGTTATCACTCATGGTTATGGCAGC
ACTGCATAATTCTCTTACTGTCATGCCATCCGTAAGATGCTTTTCTGTGACTGGTGAGTACTCAACCAAG
TCATTCTGAGAATAGTGTATGCGGCGACCGAGTTGCTCTTGCCCGGCGTCAATACGGGATAATACCGCGC
CACATAGCAGAACTTTAAAAGTGCTCATCATTGGAAAACGTTCTTCGGGGCGAAAACTCTCAAGGATCTT
ACCGCTGTTGAGATCCAGTTCGATGTAACCCACTCGTGCACCCAACTGATCTTCAGCATCTTTTACTTTC
ACCAGCGTTTCTGGGTGAGCAAAAACAGGAAGGCAAAATGCCGCAAAAAAGGGAATAAGGGCGACACGGA
AATGTTGAATACTCATACTCTTCCTTTTTCAATATTATTGAAGCATTTATCAGGGTTATTGTCTCATGAG
CGGATACATATTTGAATGTATTTAGAAAAATAAACAAATAGGGGTTCCGCGCACATTTCCCCGAAAAGTG
CCACCTGACGTCTAAGAAACCATTATTATCATGACATTAACCTATAAAAATAGGCGTATCACGAGGCCCT
TTCGTC
Features (pLannotate 1.2.2; 17 found; start..end, strand, type, name):
    137..236     +  misc_feature   bom (fragment): basis of mobility region from pBR322
    242..399     -  CDS            lacZα (fragment): LacZα fragment of β-galactosidase; lacZ fragment
    402..781     +  enhancer       CMV enhancer: human cytomegalovirus immediate early enhancer
    782..985     +  promoter       CMV promoter: human cytomegalovirus (CMV) immediate early promoter
    998..1014    +  promoter       T7 promoter (fragment): promoter for bacteriophage T7 RNA polymerase
   1128..2729    +  CDS            Cas9(N): N-terminal portion of Streptococcus pyogenes Cas9 (Zetsche et al., 2015)
   2730..5224    +  CDS            Cas9(C) (fragment): C-terminal portion of Streptococcus pyogenes Cas9 (Zetsche et al., 2015)
   5328..7358    +  CDS            gag-pol (fragment): POL_MLVMS - Experimental evidence at protein level: Swiss-Prot protein existence level 1. [Integrase]: Catalyzes viral DNA integration into the host chromosome, by performing a series of DNA cutting and joining reactions. This enzyme activity takes place after virion entry into a cell and reverse transcription of the RNA genome in dsDNA. The first step in the integration process is 3' processing. This step requires a complex comprising the viral genome, matrix protein and integrase. This complex is called the pre-integration complex (PIC). The integrase protein removes 2 nucleotides from each
   7460..7515    +  polyA_signal   β-globin poly(A) signal: rabbit β-globin polyadenylation signal (Gil and Proudfoot, 1987)
   7749..7765    -  protein_bind   lac operator: The lac repressor binds to the lac operator to inhibit transcription in E. coli. This inhibition can be relieved by adding lactose or isopropyl-β-D-thiogalactopyranoside (IPTG). lac repressor encoded by lacI
   7773..7803    -  promoter       lac promoter: promoter for the E. coli lac operon
   7818..7839    -  protein_bind   CAP binding site: CAP binding activates transcription in the presence of cAMP. E. coli catabolite activator protein
   7852..7944    -  CDS            lacI (fragment): lac repressor; lacI; The lac repressor binds to the lac operator to inhibit transcription in E. coli. This inhibition can be relieved by adding lactose or isopropyl-β-D-thiogalactopyranoside (IPTG).
   8127..8715    -  rep_origin     ori: high-copy-number ColE1/pMB1/pBR322/pUC origin of replication
   8886..9746    -  CDS            AmpR: β-lactamase; bla; confers resistance to ampicillin, carbenicillin, and related antibiotics
   9747..9851    -  promoter       AmpR promoter: bla
   9946..35      +  CDS            rop (fragment) (across the origin): Rop protein, which maintains plasmids at low copy number; rop
