[The description below was written by a language model from this plasmid's Addgene catalogue record and pLannotate feature annotations shown in this document.]
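Description:
PE_CO is a mammalian expression plasmid of about 9.9 kb, built on a pCMV backbone, that encodes the PE2 prime editor with a codon-optimized reverse transcriptase. It is propagated in E. coli as a high-copy plasmid through a ColE1/pUC-type origin and is selected with ampicillin via the β-lactamase gene and its native promoter. The backbone also carries several nonfunctional cloning-vector remnants, including fragments of lacZα, lacI, rop and the pBR322 bom region, along with a lac promoter/operator and CAP binding site. No mammalian selection marker or reporter is annotated.

The expression cassette is driven by the human cytomegalovirus immediate early enhancer and promoter, followed by a fragment of the T7 promoter. Downstream lies one long coding region. Two contiguous annotations for the N- and C-terminal portions of Streptococcus pyogenes Cas9 together represent the full Cas9 moiety; in the PE2 design this is a nickase, although the specific mutation is not annotated in the feature table. After a short unannotated gap, presumably a linker, comes a roughly 2 kb segment matched to the Moloney murine leukemia virus gag-pol polyprotein, which corresponds to the reverse transcriptase domain. The automated annotation's text about integrase reflects the database entry for the polyprotein rather than the function of this fragment. A rabbit β-globin polyadenylation signal terminates the transcript. Nuclear localization signals are not listed among the features.

The plasmid is intended for prime editing in mammalian cells. It does not include a guide cassette, so the pegRNA that directs nicking and templates the edit must be supplied separately. It comes from work on improving reverse transcriptase variants for prime editing, including delivery by split AAV vectors.
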