Addgene plasmid #190335: PE_CO
Purpose: Prime editor (PE2) with codon-optimized Reverse transcriptase for prime editing in mammalian cells
Depositing lab: Rasmus Bak. Publication: A truncated reverse transcriptase enhances prime editing by split AAV vectors. Gao Z, Ravendran S, Mikkelsen NS, Haldrup J, Cai H, Ding X, Paludan SR, Thomsen MK, Mikkelsen JG, Bak RO. Mol Ther. 2022 Jul 8. pii: S1525-0016(22)00422-1. doi: 10.1016/j.ymthe.2022.07.001. PubMed 35808824.
Backbone
  Vector backbone: pCMV
  Vector type: Mammalian Expression
Growth in bacteria
  Bacterial resistance: Ampicillin, 100 μg/mL
  Growth temperature: 37°C
  Growth strain: DH5alpha
  Copy number: High Copy
Gene/Insert
  Gene/Insert name: PE2 with codon-optimized reverse transcriptase
  Cloning method: Gibson Cloning
  Sequencing primers: 5′ pCMV-F
Terms and licenses: Academic/Nonprofit Terms; Industry Terms: Not Available to Industry
Depositor comments: Please visit https://www.biorxiv.org/content/10.1101/2021.11.05.467423v1 for bioRxiv preprint.
How to cite: PE_CO was a gift from Rasmus Bak (Addgene plasmid # 190335 ; http://n2t.net/addgene:190335 ; RRID:Addgene_190335)
